>Addgene plasmid #149166 | pGBW-m4046634 | addgene full sequence | sequence record 298268 | Ginkgo NGS Result
GCGGCCGCTTGCTATATTGAAGTACGGATTAGAAGCCGCCGAGCGGGCGACAGCCCTCCGACGGAAGACT
CTCCTCCGTGCGTCCTCGTCTTCACCGGTCGCGTTCCTGAAACGCAGATGTGCCTCGCGCCGCACTGCTC
CGAACAATAAAGATTCTACAATACTAGCTTTTATGGTTATGAAGAGGAAAAATTGGCAGTAACCTGGCCC
CACAAACCTTCAAATTAACGAATCAAATTAACAACCATAGGATGATAATGCGATTAGTTTTTTAGCCTTA
TTTCTGGGGTAATTAATCAGCGAAGCGATGATTTTTGATCTATTAACAGATATATAAATGGAAAAGCTGC
ATAACCACTTTAACTAATACTTTCAACATTTTCAGTTTGTATTACTTCTTATTCAAATGTCATAAAAGTA
TCAACAAAAAATTGTTAATATACCTCTATACTTTAACGTCAAGGAGAAAAAACTATAATGTCCGCTGACG
CACAATCATTCCTAAATGGGTTTGCTGTATAAACAGGCCCCTTTTCCTTTGTCGATATCATGTAATTAGT
TATGTCACGCTTACATTCACGCCCTCCTCCCACATCCGCTCTAACCGAAAAGGAAGGAGTTAGACAACCT
GAAGTCTAGGTCCCTATTTATTTTTTTTAATAGTTATGTTAGTATTAAGAACGTTATTTATATTTCAAAT
TTTTCTTTTTTTTCTGTACAAAGCGGCCGCCGAACCACTAGTGCACTGCAGTACACGGTTTCCTTGAAAT
TTTTTTGATTCGGTAATCTCCGAACAGAAGGAAGAACGAAGGAAGGAGCACAGACTTAGATTGGTATATA
TACGCATATGTAGTGTTGAAGAAACATGAAATTGCCCAGTATTCTTAACCCAACTGCACAGAACAAAAAC
GTGCAGGAAACGAAGATAAATCATGTCGAAAGCTACATATAAGGAACGTGCTGCTACTCATCCTAGTCCT
GTTGCTGCCAAGCTATTTAATATCATGCACGAAAAGCAAACAAACTTGTGTGCTTCATTGGATGTTCGTA
CCACCAAGGAATTACTGGAGTTAGTTGAAGCATTAGGTCCCAAAATTTGTTTACTAAAAACACATGTGGA
TATCTTGACTGATTTTTCCATGGAGGGCACAGTTAAGCCGCTAAAGGCATTATCCGCCAAGTACAATTTT
TTACTCTTCGAGGACAGAAAATTTGCTGACATTGGTAATACAGTCAAATTGCAGTACTCTGCGGGTGTAT
ACAGAATAGCAGAATGGGCAGACATTACGAATGCACACGGTGTGGTGGGCCCAGGTATTGTTAGCGGTTT
GAAGCAGGCGGCAGAAGAAGTAACAAAGGAACCTAGAGGCCTTTTGATGTTAGCAGAATTGTCATGCAAG
GGCTCCCTATCTACTGGAGAATATACTAAGGGTACTGTTGACATTGCGAAGAGCGACAAAGATTTTGTTA
TCGGCTTTATTGCTCAAAGAGACATGGGTGGAAGAGATGAAGGTTACGATTGGTTGATTATGACACCCGG
TGTGGGTTTAGATGACAAGGGAGATGCATTGGGTCAACAGTATAGAACCGTGGATGATGTGGTTTCTACA
GGATCTGACATTATTATTGTTGGAAGAGGACTATTTGCAAAGGGAAGGGATGCTAAGGTAGAGGGTGAAC
GTTACAGAAAAGCAGGCTGGGAAGCATATTTGAGAAGATGCGGCCAGCAAAACTAAAAAACTGTATTATA
AGTAAATGCATGTATACTAAACTCACAAATTAGAGCTTCAATTTAATTATATCAGTTATTACCCGAGTAA
CGAAGCATCTGTGCTTCATTTTGTAGAACAAAAATGCAACGCGAGAGCGCTAATTTTTCAAACAAAGAAT
CTGAGCTGCATTTTTACAGAACAGAAATGCAACGCGAAAGCGCTATTTTACCAACGAAGAATCTGTGCTT
CATTTTTGTAAAACAAAAATGCAACGCGAGAGCGCTAATTTTTCAAACAAAGAATCTGAGCTGCATTTTT
ACAGAACAGAAATGCAACGCGAGAGCGCTATTTTACCAACAAAGAATCTATACTTCTTTTTTGTTCTACA
AAAATGCATCCCGAGAGCGCTATTTTTCTAACAAAGCATCTTAGATTACTTTTTTTCTCCTTTGTGCGCT
CTATAATGCAGTCTCTTGATAACTTTTTGCACTGTAGGTCCGTTAAGGTTAGAAGAAGGCTACTTTGGTG
TCTATTTTCTCTTCCATAAAAAAAGCCTGACTCCACTTCCCGCGTTTACTGATTACTAGCGAAGCTGCGG
GTGCATTTTTTCAAGATAAAGGCATCCCCGATTATATTCTATACCGATGTGGATTGCGCATACTTTGTGA
ACAGAAAGTGATAGCGTTGATGATTCTTCATTGGTCAGAAAATTATGAACGGTTTCTTCTATTTTGTCTC
TATATACTACGTATAGGAAATGTTTACATTTTCGTATTGTTTTCGATTCACTCTATGAATAGTTCTTACT
ACAATTTTTTTGTCTAAAGAGTAATACTAGAGATAAACATAAAAAATGTAGAGGTCGAGTTTAGATGCAA
GTTCAAGGAGCGAAAGGTGGATGGGTAGGTTATATAGGGATATAGCACAGAGATATATAGCAAAGAGATA
CTTTTGAGCAATGTTTGTGGAAGCGGTATTCGCAATATTTTAGTAGCTCGTTACAGTCCGGTGCGTTTTT
GGTTTTTTGAAAGTGCGTCATCAGAGCGCTTTTGGTTTTCAAAAGCGCTCTGAAGTTCCTATACTTTCTA
GCTAGAGAATAGGAACTTCCCGAGCGGCCGCGTGTTACAAGCTTGACTCCAGCGTAACTGGACTGCAATC
AACTCACTGGCTCACCTTCACGGGTGGGCCTTTCTTCGGTAGAAAATCAAAGGATCTTCTTGAGATCCTT
TTTTTCTGCGCGTAATCTGCTGCTTGCAAACAAAAAAACCACCGCTACCAGCGGTGGTTTGTTTGCCGGA
TCAAGAGCTACCAACTCTTTTTCCGAGGTAACTGGCTTCAGCAGAGCGCAGATACCAAATACTGTTCTTC
TAGTGTAGCCGTAGTTAGGCCACCACTTCAAGAACTCTGTAGCACCGCCTACATACCTCGCTCTGCTAAT
CCTGTTACCAGTGGCTGCTGCCAGTGGCGATAAGTCGTGTCTTACCGGGTTGGACTCAAGACGATAGTTA
CCGGATAAGGCGCAGCGGTCGGGCTGAACGGGGGGTTCGTGCACACAGCCCAGCTTGGAGCGAACGACCT
ACACCGAACTGAGATACCTACAGCGTGAGCTATGAGAAAGCGCCACGCTTCCCGAAGGGAGAAAGGCGGA
CAGGTATCCGGTAAGCGGCAGGGTCGGAACAGGAGAGCGCACGAGGGAGCTTCCAGGGGTAAACGCCTGG
TATCTTTATAGTCCTGTCGGGTTTCGCCACCTCTGACTTGAGCATCGATTTTTGTGATGCTCGTCAGGGG
GGCGGAGCCTATGGAAAAACGCCAGCAACGCAGAAAGGCCCACCCGAAGGTGAGCCAGGTGATTACATTT
GGGCCCTCATCAGAGGTTTTCACCGTCATCACCGAAACGCGCGAGGCAGCTGCGGTAAAGCTCATCAGCG
TGGTCGTGAAGCGATTCACAGATGTCTGCCTGTTCATCCGCGTCCAGCTCGTTGAGTTTCTCCAGAAGCG
TTAATGTCTGGCTTCTGATAAAGCGGGCCATGTTAAGGGCGGTTTTTTCCTGTTTGGTCACTTACCAATG
CTTAATCAGTGAGGCACCTATCTCAGCGATCTGTCTATTTCGTTCATCCATAGTTGCCTGACTCCCCGTC
GTGTAGATAACTACGATGCGGGAGGGCTTACCATCTGGCCCCAGTGCTGCAATGATACCGCGAGACCCAC
GCTCACCGGCTCCAGATTTATCAGCAATAAACCAGCCAGCCGGGAGGGCCGAGCGCAGAAGTGATCCTGC
AACTTTATCCGCCTCCATCCAGTCTATTAATTGTTGCCGGGAAGCTAGAGTAAGTAGTTCGCCAGTTAAT
AGTTTGCGCAACGTTGTTGCCATTGCTACAGGCATCGTGGTGTCACGCTCGTCGTTTGGTATGGCTTCAT
TCAGCTCCGGTTCCCAACGATCAAGGCGAGTTACATGATCCCCCATGTTGTGCAAAAAAGCGGTTAGCTC
CTTCGGTCCTCCGATCGTTGCCAGAAGTAAGTTGGCCGCAGTGTTATCACTCATGGTTATGGCAGCACTG
CATAATTCTCTTACTGTCATGCCATCCGTGAGATGCTTTTCTGTGACTGGTGAGTACTCAACCAAGTCAT
TCTGAGAATAGTGTATGCGGCGACCGAGTTGCTCTTGCCCGGCGTCAATACGGGATAATACCGCGCCACA
TAGCAGAACTTTAAAAGTGCTCATCATTGGAAAACGTTCTTCGGGGCGTAAACTCTCAAGGATCTTACCG
CTGTTGAGATCCAGTTCGATGTAACCCACTCGTGCACCCAACTGATCTTCAGCATCTTTTACTTTCACCA
GCGTTTCTGGGTGAGCAAAAACAGGAAGGCAAAATGCCGCAAAAAAGGGAATAAGGGCGACACGGAAATG
TTGAATACTCATTTTAGCTTCCTTAGCTCCTGAAAATCTCGATAACTCAAAAAATACGCCCGGTAGTGAT
CTTATTTCATTATGGTGAAAGTTGGAACCTCTTACGTGCCGATCAAGTCAAAAGCCTCCGGTCGGAGGCT
TTTGACTTTCTGCTATGGAGGTCAGGTATGATTTAAATGGTCAGTTAGA
Features (pLannotate 1.2.2; 12 found; start..end, strand, type, name):
     25..466     +  promoter       GAL1 promoter: S. cerevisiae GAL1; inducible promoter, regulated by Gal4
    548..720     +  terminator     CYC1 terminator (fragment): S. cerevisiae CYC1; transcription terminator for CYC1
    756..932     +  promoter       URA3 promoter (fragment): S. cerevisiae URA3
    933..1736    +  CDS            URA3: orotidine-5'-phosphate decarboxylase, required for uracil biosynthesis; S. cerevisiae URA3; yeast auxotrophic marker, counterselectable with 5-fluoroorotic acid (5-FOA)
   1819..2801    -  rep_origin     2μ ori: yeast 2μ plasmid origin of replication
   2879..2908    +  terminator     T3Te terminator: phage T3 early transcription terminator
   2930..3517    +  rep_origin     ori: high-copy-number ColE1/pMB1/pBR322/pUC origin of replication
   3529..3556    -  terminator     T7Te terminator: phage T7 early transcription terminator
   3580..3771    -  CDS            rop: Rop protein, which maintains plasmids at low copy number; rop
   3772..4632    -  CDS            AmpR: β-lactamase; bla; confers resistance to ampicillin, carbenicillin, and related antibiotics
   4633..4735    -  promoter       cat promoter: promoter of the E. coli cat gene encoding chloramphenicol acetyltransferase
   4736..4767    -  terminator     tonB terminator: bidirectional E. coli tonB-P14 transcription terminator
