[The description below was written by a language model from this plasmid's Addgene catalogue record and pLannotate feature annotations shown in this document.]
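Description:
pGBW-m4046634 is an episomal yeast expression plasmid carrying a synthetic coding sequence for SARS-CoV-2 nsp11, the very short peptide from the ORF1ab polyprotein region. It is built on an E. coli–S. cerevisiae shuttle backbone. A high-copy ColE1/pUC-type origin and a β-lactamase (AmpR) gene support propagation and ampicillin selection in bacteria. The annotation places the AmpR gene downstream of a cat promoter. A 2μ origin gives multicopy maintenance in budding yeast. The URA3 marker, with its own promoter, allows selection in ura3 auxotrophs and counterselection with 5-FOA. Short phage T3Te and T7Te terminators and a tonB terminator flank the bacterial modules, presumably to insulate them from read-through transcription. The feature table also calls a short rop segment next to AmpR, although the catalogue lists the plasmid as high copy.

The expression cassette consists of the galactose-inducible, Gal4-regulated GAL1 promoter followed by a CYC1 terminator fragment. The nsp11 insert is recorded as only 38 bp and described as an S. cerevisiae codon recoding made by gene synthesis with a NotI site. It is not annotated as a feature, but it presumably lies in the roughly 80 bp gap between promoter and terminator. No epitope tags or reporters are recorded. The stated backbone size plus insert is smaller than the 4,809 nt sequence record, and the depositor notes that the sequencing used for quality control may not cover the whole plasmid. The stated purpose is galactose-controlled expression of nsp11 in yeast; the record gives no more specific application.
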