Addgene plasmid #149166: pGBW-m4046634
Purpose: Yeast Expression plasmid for SARS-CoV-2 nsp11
Depositing lab: Ginkgo Bioworks & Benjie Chen. Depositing organization: Ginkgo Bioworks.
Backbone
  Vector backbone: AmpR; 2u URA3
  Backbone size w/o insert (bp): 4078
  Vector type: Yeast Expression
  Selectable markers: URA3
Growth in bacteria
  Bacterial resistance: Ampicillin, 100 μg/mL
  Growth temperature: 37°C
  Growth strain: DH5alpha
  Copy number: High Copy
Gene/Insert
  Gene/Insert name: SARS-CoV-2 nsp11
  Species: S. cerevisiae (budding yeast); Severe acute respiratory syndrome coronavirus 2
  Insert size (bp): 38
  Mutation: Saccharomyces cerevisiae recode 1
  Entrez Gene: ORF1ab (a.k.a. GU280_gp01)
  Promoter: pGAL1
  Cloning method: Unknown
Resource information
  A portion of this plasmid was derived from a plasmid made by: GinkgoBioworks
Depositor comments: NCBI Reference Sequence: YP_009725312.1. Created by gene synthesis with Not1 site. NGS used for QC was performed by Ginkgo and may not fully cover the entire plasmid.
How to cite: pGBW-m4046634 was a gift from Ginkgo Bioworks & Benjie Chen (Addgene plasmid # 149166 ; http://n2t.net/addgene:149166 ; RRID:Addgene_149166)
